>Addgene plasmid #184375 | pAT15545_dABE8e-SuperFi-Cas9 | addgene full sequence | sequence record 362136 | Addgene NGS Result
AAAAATAAACAAATAGGGGTTCCGCGCACATTTCCCCGAAAAGTGCCACCTGACGTCCAGCAGAGATCCA
CTTTGGCGCCGGCTCGAGTGGCTCCGGTGCCCGTCAGTGGGCAGAGCGCACATCGCCCACAGTCCCCGAG
AAGTTGGGGGGAGGGGTCGGCAATTGAACCGGTGCCTAGAGAAGGTGGCGCGGGGTAAACTGGGAAAGTG
ATGTCGTGTACTGGCTCCGCCTTTTTCCCGAGGGTGGGGGAGAACCGTATATAAGTGCAGTAGTCGCCGT
GAACGTTCTTTTTCGCAACGGGTTTGCCGCCAGAACACAGGTGTCGTGACGCGGGATCCGCCACCATGAA
ACGGACAGCCGACGGAAGCGAGTTCGAGTCACCAAAGAAGAAGCGGAAAGTCTCTGAGGTGGAGTTTTCC
CACGAGTACTGGATGAGACATGCCCTGACCCTGGCCAAGAGGGCACGGGATGAGAGGGAGGTGCCTGTGG
GAGCCGTGCTGGTGCTGAACAATAGAGTGATCGGCGAGGGCTGGAACAGAGCCATCGGCCTGCACGACCC
AACAGCCCATGCCGAAATTATGGCCCTGAGACAGGGCGGCCTGGTCATGCAGAACTACAGACTGATTGAC
GCCACCCTGTACGTGACATTCGAGCCTTGCGTGATGTGCGCCGGCGCCATGATCCACTCTAGGATCGGCC
GCGTGGTGTTTGGCGTGAGGAACTCAAAAAGAGGCGCCGCAGGCTCCCTGATGAACGTGCTGAACTACCC
CGGCATGAATCACCGCGTCGAAATTACCGAGGGAATCCTGGCAGATGAATGTGCCGCCCTGCTGTGCGAT
TTCTATCGGATGCCTAGACAGGTGTTCAATGCTCAGAAGAAGGCCCAGAGCTCCATCAACTCCGGAGGAT
CTAGCGGAGGCTCCTCTGGCTCTGAGACACCTGGCACAAGCGAGAGCGCAACACCTGAATCCTCAGGTGG
TAGCTCTGGGGGGTCTGACAAGAAGTACAGCATCGGCCTGGCCATCGGCACCAACTCTGTGGGCTGGGCC
GTGATCACCGACGAGTACAAGGTGCCCAGCAAGAAATTCAAGGTGCTGGGCAACACCGACCGGCACAGCA
TCAAGAAGAACCTGATCGGAGCCCTGCTGTTCGACAGCGGCGAAACAGCCGAGGCCACCCGGCTGAAGAG
AACCGCCAGAAGAAGATACACCAGACGGAAGAACCGGATCTGCTATCTGCAAGAGATCTTCAGCAACGAG
ATGGCCAAGGTGGACGACAGCTTCTTCCACAGACTGGAAGAGTCCTTCCTGGTGGAAGAGGATAAGAAGC
ACGAGCGGCACCCCATCTTCGGCAACATCGTGGACGAGGTGGCCTACCACGAGAAGTACCCCACCATCTA
CCACCTGAGAAAGAAACTGGTGGACAGCACCGACAAGGCCGACCTGCGGCTGATCTATCTGGCCCTGGCC
CACATGATCAAGTTCCGGGGCCACTTCCTGATCGAGGGCGACCTGAACCCCGACAACAGCGACGTGGACA
AGCTGTTCATCCAGCTGGTGCAGACCTACAACCAGCTGTTCGAGGAAAACCCCATCAACGCCAGCGGCGT
GGACGCCAAGGCCATCCTGTCTGCCAGACTGAGCAAGAGCAGACGGCTGGAAAATCTGATCGCCCAGCTG
CCCGGCGAGAAGAAGAATGGCCTGTTCGGCAACCTGATTGCCCTGAGCCTGGGCCTGACCCCCAACTTCA
AGAGCAACTTCGACCTGGCCGAGGATGCCAAACTGCAGCTGAGCAAGGACACCTACGACGACGACCTGGA
CAACCTGCTGGCCCAGATCGGCGACCAGTACGCCGACCTGTTTCTGGCCGCCAAGAACCTGTCCGACGCC
ATCCTGCTGAGCGACATCCTGAGAGTGAACACCGAGATCACCAAGGCCCCCCTGAGCGCCTCTATGATCA
AGAGATACGACGAGCACCACCAGGACCTGACCCTGCTGAAAGCTCTCGTGCGGCAGCAGCTGCCTGAGAA
GTACAAAGAGATTTTCTTCGACCAGAGCAAGAACGGCTACGCCGGCTACATTGACGGCGGAGCCAGCCAG
GAAGAGTTCTACAAGTTCATCAAGCCCATCCTGGAAAAGATGGACGGCACCGAGGAACTGCTCGTGAAGC
TGAACAGAGAGGACCTGCTGCGGAAGCAGCGGACCTTCGACAACGGCAGCATCCCCCACCAGATCCACCT
GGGAGAGCTGCACGCCATTCTGCGGCGGCAGGAAGATTTTTACCCATTCCTGAAGGACAACCGGGAAAAG
ATCGAGAAGATCCTGACCTTCCGCATCCCCTACTACGTGGGCCCTCTGGCCAGGGGAAACAGCAGATTCG
CCTGGATGACCAGAAAGAGCGAGGAAACCATCACCCCCTGGAACTTCGAGGAAGTGGTGGACAAGGGCGC
TTCCGCCCAGAGCTTCATCGAGCGGATGACCAACTTCGATAAGAACCTGCCCAACGAGAAGGTGCTGCCC
AAGCACAGCCTGCTGTACGAGTACTTCACCGTGTATAACGAGCTGACCAAAGTGAAATACGTGACCGAGG
GAATGAGAAAGCCCGCCTTCCTGAGCGGCGAGCAGAAAAAGGCCATCGTGGACCTGCTGTTCAAGACCAA
CCGGAAAGTGACCGTGAAGCAGCTGAAAGAGGACTACTTCAAGAAAATCGAGTGCTTCGACTCCGTGGAA
ATCTCCGGCGTGGAAGATCGGTTCAACGCCTCCCTGGGCACATACCACGATCTGCTGAAAATTATCAAGG
ACAAGGACTTCCTGGACAATGAGGAAAACGAGGACATTCTGGAAGATATCGTGCTGACCCTGACACTGTT
TGAGGACAGAGAGATGATCGAGGAACGGCTGAAAACCTATGCCCACCTGTTCGACGACAAAGTGATGAAG
CAGCTGAAGCGGCGGAGATACACCGGCTGGGGCAGGCTGAGCCGGAAGCTGATCAACGGCATCCGGGACA
AGCAGTCCGGCAAGACAATCCTGGATTTCCTGAAGTCCGACGGCTTCGCCAACAGAAACTTCATGCAGCT
GATCCACGACGACAGCCTGACCTTTAAAGAGGACATCCAGAAAGCCCAGGTGTCCGGCCAGGGCGATAGC
CTGCACGAGCACATTGCCAATCTGGCCGGCAGCCCCGCCATTAAGAAGGGCATCCTGCAGACAGTGAAGG
TGGTGGACGAGCTCGTGAAAGTGATGGGCCGGCACAAGCCCGAGAACATCGTGATCGAAATGGCCAGAGA
GAACCAGACCACCCAGAAGGGACAGAAGAACAGCCGCGAGAGAATGAAGCGGATCGAAGAGGGCATCAAA
GAGCTGGGCAGCCAGATCCTGAAAGAACACCCAGTGGAAAACACCCAGCTGCAGAACGAGAAGCTGTACC
TGTACTACCTGCAGAATGGGCGGGATATGTACGTGGACCAGGAACTGGACATCAACCGGCTGTCCGACTA
CGATGTGGACGCCATCGTGCCTCAGAGCTTTCTGAAGGACGACTCCATCGACAACAAGGTGCTGACCAGA
AGCGACAAGAACCGGGGCAAGAGCGACAACGTGCCCTCCGAAGAGGTCGTGAAGAAGATGAAGAACTACT
GGCGGCAGCTGCTGAACGCCAAGCTGATTACCCAGAGAAAGTTCGACAATCTGACCAAGGCCGAGAGAGG
CGGCCTGAGCGAACTGGATAAGGCCGGCTTCATCAAGAGACAGCTGGTGGAAACCCGGCAGATCACAAAG
CACGTGGCACAGATCCTGGACTCCCGGATGAACACTAAGTACGACGAGAATGACAAGCTGATCCGGGAAG
TGAAAGTGATCACCCTGAAGTCCAAGCTGGTGTCCGATTTCCGGAAGGATTTCCAGTTTTACAAAGTGCG
CGAGATCAACAACTACCACCACGCCCACGACGCGTACCTGAACGCCGTCGTGGGAACCGCCCTGATCAAA
AAGTACCCTAAGCTGGAAAGCGAGTTCGTGGACGGCGACGACAAGGTGGACGACGACGACAAGATGATCG
CCAAGAGCGAAGACGAAATCGGCGACGCTACCGCCAAGTACTTCTTCTACAGCAACATCATGAACTTTTT
CAAGACCGAGATTACCCTGGCCAACGGCGAGATCCGGAAGCGGCCTCTGATCGAGACAAACGGCGAAACC
GGGGAGATCGTGTGGGATAAGGGCCGGGATTTTGCCACCGTGCGGAAAGTGCTGAGCATGCCCCAAGTGA
ATATCGTGAAAAAGACCGAGGTGCAGACAGGCGGCTTCAGCAAAGAGTCTATCCTGCCCAAGAGGAACAG
CGATAAGCTGATCGCCAGAAAGAAGGACTGGGACCCTAAGAAGTACGGCGGCTTCGACAGCCCCACCGTG
GCCTATTCTGTGCTGGTGGTGGCCAAAGTGGAAAAGGGCAAGTCCAAGAAACTGAAGAGTGTGAAAGAGC
TGCTGGGGATCACCATCATGGAAAGAAGCAGCTTCGAGAAGAATCCCATCGACTTTCTGGAAGCCAAGGG
CTACAAAGAAGTGAAAAAGGACCTGATCATCAAGCTGCCTAAGTACTCCCTGTTCGAGCTGGAAAACGGC
CGGAAGAGAATGCTGGCCTCTGCCGGCGAACTGCAGAAGGGAAACGAACTGGCCCTGCCCTCCAAATATG
TGAACTTCCTGTACCTGGCCAGCCACTATGAGAAGCTGAAGGGCTCCCCCGAGGATAATGAGCAGAAACA
GCTGTTTGTGGAACAGCACAAGCACTACCTGGACGAGATCATCGAGCAGATCAGCGAGTTCTCCAAGAGA
GTGATCCTGGCCGACGCTAATCTGGACAAAGTGCTGTCCGCCTACAACAAGCACCGGGATAAGCCCATCA
GAGAGCAGGCCGAGAATATCATCCACCTGTTTACCCTGACCAATCTGGGAGCCCCTGCCGCCTTCAAGTA
CTTTGACACCACCATCGACCGGAAGAGGTACACCAGCACCAAAGAGGTGCTGGACGCCACCCTGATCCAC
CAGAGCATCACCGGCCTGTACGAGACACGGATCGACCTGTCTCAGCTGGGAGGCGACAAGCGTCCTGCTG
CTACTAAGAAAGCTGGTCAAGCTAAGAAAAAGAAATGACATGTCCTAGAGCTCGCTGATCAGCCTCGACT
GTGCCTTCTAGTTGCCAGCCATCTGTTGTTTGCCCCTCCCCCGTGCCTTCCTTGACCCTGGAAGGTGCCA
CTCCCACTGTCCTTTCCTAATAAAATGAGGAAATTGCATCGCATTGTCTGAGTAGGTGTCATTCTATTCT
GGGGGGTGGGGTGGGGCAGGACAGCAAGGGGGAGGATTGGGAAGAGAATAGCAGGCATGCTGGGGAGCGG
CCGCTGAGCAAAAGGCCAGCAAAAGGCCAGGAACCGTAAAAAGGCCGCGTTGCTGGCGTTTTTCCATAGG
CTCCGCCCCCCTGACGAGCATCACAAAAATCGACGCTCAAGTCAGAGGTGGCGAAACCCGACAGGACTAT
AAAGATACCAGGCGTTTCCCCCTGGAAGCTCCCTCGTGCGCTCTCCTGTTCCGACCCTGCCGCTTACCGG
ATACCTGTCCGCCTTTCTCCCTTCGGGAAGCGTGGCGCTTTCTCATAGCTCACGCTGTAGGTATCTCAGT
TCGGTGTAGGTCGTTCGCTCCAAGCTGGGCTGTGTGCACGAACCCCCCGTTCAGCCCGACCGCTGCGCCT
TATCCGGTAACTATCGTCTTGAGTCCAACCCGGTAAGACACGACTTATCGCCACTGGCAGCAGCCACTGG
TAACAGGATTAGCAGAGCGAGGTATGTAGGCGGTGCTACAGAGTTCTTGAAGTGGTGGCCTAACTACGGC
TACACTAGAAGAACAGTATTTGGTATCTGCGCTCTGCTGAAGCCAGTTACCTTCGGAAAAAGAGTTGGTA
GCTCTTGATCCGGCAAACAAACCACCGCTGGTAGCGGTGGTTTTTTTGTTTGCAAGCAGCAGATTACGCG
CAGAAAAAAAGGATCTCAAGAAGATCCTTTGATCTTTTCTACGGGGTCTGACGCTCAGTGGAACGAAAAC
TCACGTTAAGGGATTTTGGTCATGAGATTATCAAAAAGGATCTTCACCTAGATCCTTTTAAATTAAAAAT
GAAGTTTTAAATCAATCTAAAGTATATATGAGTAAACTTGGTCTGACAGTTACCAATGCTTAATCAGTGA
GGCACCTATCTCAGCGATCTGTCTATTTCGTTCATCCATAGTTGCCTGACTCCCCGTCGTGTAGATAACT
ACGATACGGGAGGGCTTACCATCTGGCCCCAGTGCTGCAATGATACCGCGAGACCCACGCTCACCGGCTC
CAGATTTATCAGCAATAAACCAGCCAGCCGGAAGGGCCGAGCGCAGAAGTGGTCCTGCAACTTTATCCGC
CTCCATCCAGTCTATTAATTGTTGCCGGGAAGCTAGAGTAAGTAGTTCGCCAGTTAATAGTTTGCGCAAC
GTTGTTGCCATTGCTACAGGCATCGTGGTGTCACGCTCGTCGTTTGGTATGGCTTCATTCAGCTCCGGTT
CCCAACGATCAAGGCGAGTTACATGATCCCCCATGTTGTGCAAAAAAGCGGTTAGCTCCTTCGGTCCTCC
GATCGTTGTCAGAAGTAAGTTGGCCGCAGTGTTATCACTCATGGTTATGGCAGCACTGCATAATTCTCTT
ACTGTCATGCCATCCGTAAGATGCTTTTCTGTGACTGGTGAGTACTCAACCAAGTCATTCTGAGAATAGT
GTATGCGGCGACCGAGTTGCTCTTGCCCGGCGTCAATACGGGATAATACCGCGCCACATAGCAGAACTTT
AAAAGTGCTCATCATTGGAAAACGTTCTTCGGGGCGAAAACTCTCAAGGATCTTACCGCTGTTGAGATCC
AGTTCGATGTAACCCACTCGTGCACCCAACTGATCTTCAGCATCTTTTACTTTCACCAGCGTTTCTGGGT
GAGCAAAAACAGGAAGGCAAAATGCCGCAAAAAAGGGAATAAGGGCGACACGGAAATGTTGAATACTCAT
ACTCTTCCTTTTTCAATATTATTGAAGCATTTATCAGGGTTATTGTCTCATGAGCGGATACATATTTGAA
TGTATTTAG
Features (pLannotate 1.2.2; 7 found; start..end, strand, type, name):
    109..320     +  promoter       EF-1α core promoter: core promoter for human elongation factor EF-1α
    403..894     +  CDS            tadA: TADA_ECOLI - Also known as yfhC. Experimental evidence at protein level: Swiss-Prot protein existence level 1. Catalyzes the deamination of adenosine to inosine at the wobble position 34 of tRNA(Arg2). Essential for cell viability. From Escherichia coli (strain K12).
    997..5097    +  CDS            Cas9: Cas9 (Csn1) endonuclease from the Streptococcus pyogenes Type II CRISPR/Cas system generates RNA-guided double strand breaks in DNA
   5179..5290    +  polyA_signal   bGH poly(A) signal: bovine growth hormone polyadenylation signal
   5451..6039    -  rep_origin     ori: high-copy-number ColE1/pMB1/pBR322/pUC origin of replication
   6210..7070    -  CDS            AmpR: β-lactamase; bla; confers resistance to ampicillin, carbenicillin, and related antibiotics
   7071..26      -  promoter       AmpR promoter (across the origin): bla
