[The description below was written by a language model from this plasmid's Addgene catalogue record and pLannotate feature annotations shown in this document.]
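Description:
pAT15545_dABE8e-SuperFi-Cas9 is a 7.1 kb mammalian expression plasmid built on a pUC19 backbone that encodes a nuclease-inactive adenine base editor based on the SuperFi variant of Streptococcus pyogenes Cas9. It is propagated in E. coli as a high-copy plasmid through its ColE1/pUC-type origin of replication and is selected with ampicillin via the β-lactamase (AmpR) gene and its native promoter. The record lists no mammalian selection marker or reporter, so it appears suited to transient transfection.

The single expression cassette is driven by the compact EF-1α core promoter and terminated by the bovine growth hormone polyadenylation signal. The open reading frame fuses the evolved ABE8e form of the E. coli tRNA adenosine deaminase TadA to the N-terminus of Cas9, with an SV40 nuclear localization signal at the N-terminus of the fusion and a nucleoplasmin NLS at the C-terminus to direct it to the nucleus. The Cas9 portion carries D10A and H840A, which inactivate the RuvC and HNH nuclease domains to give a catalytically dead protein, hence the "d" prefix, rather than the nickase used in many base editors. It also carries the seven aspartate substitutions (Y1010D, Y1013D, Y1016D, V1018D, R1019D, Q1027D, K1031D) that define the high-fidelity SuperFi variant. When targeted by a guide RNA, the deaminase converts adenine to inosine in the exposed DNA strand, yielding A•T to G•C changes without a double-strand break.

No guide RNA cassette is annotated, so the guide must be supplied from a separate construct. The plasmid is used to assess the activity and specificity of SuperFi-Cas9 in the ABE8e base-editing context in mammalian cells.
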