Addgene plasmid #184375: pAT15545_dABE8e-SuperFi-Cas9
Purpose: Mammalian expression of nuclease inactive SuperFi-Cas9 ABE8e base editor
Depositing lab: Ervin Welker. Depositing organization: HUN-REN Biological Research Centre Szeged (HUN-REN Szegedi Biológiai Kutatóközpont). Publication: SuperFi-Cas9 exhibits remarkable fidelity but severely reduced activity yet works effectively with ABE8e. Kulcsar PI, Talas A, Ligeti Z, Krausz SL, Welker E. Nat Commun. 2022 Nov 11;13(1):6858. doi: 10.1038/s41467-022-34527-8. PubMed 36369279.
Backbone
  Vector backbone: pUC19
  Vector type: Mammalian Expression, CRISPR
Growth in bacteria
  Bacterial resistance: Ampicillin, 100 μg/mL
  Growth temperature: 37°C
  Growth strain: DH5alpha
  Copy number: High Copy
Gene/Insert
  Gene/Insert name: dABE8e-SuperFi-Cas9 (alt name: nuclease inactive SuperFi-Cas9 fused with the evolved ABE8e tadA adenine deaminase)
  Species: S. pyogenes
  Mutation: D10A, H840A, Y1010D, Y1013D, Y1016D, V1018D, R1019D, Q1027D, K1031D
  Promoter: EF-1α core promoter
  Tag / fusion protein: SV40 NLS (N terminal on insert); Nucleoplasmin NLS (C terminal on insert)
  Cloning method: Gibson Cloning
  Sequencing primers: 5′ AAAACAGGAAGGCAAAATGC
Terms and licenses: Academic/Nonprofit Terms; Industry Terms: Not Available to Industry
Depositor comments: Please visit https://www.biorxiv.org/content/10.1101/2022.05.27.493683v1.full for bioRxiv preprint.
How to cite: pAT15545_dABE8e-SuperFi-Cas9 was a gift from Ervin Welker (Addgene plasmid # 184375 ; http://n2t.net/addgene:184375 ; RRID:Addgene_184375)
